>Addgene plasmid #14494 | pIS50 KIF2 3'UTR mut | depositor partial sequence | sequence record 8119 | Author sequence
CACAACGAGCTCTGACCCTAAATTTCTGAAGCACAGCCAAGAAAAATTAAAGTACTTGTCATTGTAAATT
ACCTTTGTGTGTACATTTTTACTGTATTTGAGACATTTTTTGTGTGTGACTAGTTAATTTTGCAGGATGT
GCCATATCATTGAACGGAACTAAAGTCTGTGACAGTGGATATAGCTGCTGGACAAGTACATCTTATATGT
TCTAGAGTTGTG
