>Addgene plasmid #14494 | pIS50 KIF2 3'UTR mut | addgene partial sequence | sequence record 66442 | EBV-rev 5'-GTGGTTTGTCCAAACTCATC-3'
AGCGGCCGCTCTAGAACGCTAGAACATATAAGATGTACTTGTCCAGCAGCTATATCCACTGTCACAGACT
TTAGTTCCGTTCAATGATATGGCACATCCTGCAAAATTAACTAGTCACACACAAAAAATGTCTCAAATAC
AGTAAAAATGTACACACAAAGGTAATTTACAATGACAAGTACTTTAATTTTTCTTGGCTGTGCTTCAGAA
ATTTAGGGTCAGAGCTCCTAGAATTATTGTTCATTTTTGAGAACTCGCTCAACGAACGATTTGATATATT
TTCCCATTTCATCAGGTGCATCTTCTTGCGAAAAATGAAGACCTTTTACTTTGACAAATTCAGTATTAGG
AAACTTCTTGGCACCTTCAACAATAGCATTGGAAAAGAATCCTGGGTCCGATTCAATAAACATTTTTGGT
AAATCATCACTTGCACGTAGATAAGCATTATAATTCCTAACAATTTGTACAACGTCAGGTTTACCACCTT
TTACTAACGGGATTTCACGAGGCCATGATAATGTTGGACGACGAACTTCACCTTTCTCTTTGAATGGTTC
AAGATATGCTGCAAATTCTTCTGGTTCTAACTTTCTCATGATTTTTGATGGCAACATGGTTTCCACGAAG
AAGTTATTCTCCAAAACCATTTTTTCTCCTTCTTCAGATTTGATCAACGCAATATCTTCTTCAATATCAG
GCCATTCATCCCATGATTCAATCACATCTACTACACTTTCAGCGTGAACTATTGCTTTGATCTTATCTTG
ATGCTCATAGCTATAATG
