[The description below was written by a language model from this plasmid's Addgene catalogue record.]
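Description:
pIS50 KIF2 3'UTR mut is a mammalian expression luciferase reporter built on the pIS1 backbone (about 4.1 kb without insert), a Renilla luciferase reporter plasmid. It is a high-copy plasmid propagated in E. coli under ampicillin selection. The record does not state the promoter driving the reporter, the polyadenylation signal or the origin of replication, and no feature table is provided, so these elements cannot be described here.

The payload is a roughly 220 bp fragment of the 3' untranslated region of human KIF2 (KIF2A), inserted between SacI and XbaI sites, both of which are retained. It lies downstream of the luciferase coding sequence, so it serves as the 3'UTR of the reporter transcript. Although the catalogue lists luciferase as an N-terminal fusion partner, the insert is untranslated sequence, so the arrangement is best read as a reporter gene followed by a test UTR rather than a protein fusion. In this mutant version, the CATTCC motifs in the fragment were changed to AAGTAC. Given the associated study on microRNA-mediated downregulation of target mRNAs, these motifs are presumably the microRNA seed-match sites, and the substitutions are meant to abolish microRNA pairing. The record does not name the microRNA concerned.

Constructs of this type are typically transfected into cultured mammalian cells alongside the corresponding wild-type UTR reporter. Loss of repression in the mutant relative to the wild type indicates that regulation of the KIF2 UTR depends directly on the mutated sites, so this plasmid acts as the specificity control in such assays.
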