Addgene plasmid #14494: pIS50 KIF2 3'UTR mut
Depositing lab: David Bartel. Depositing organization: Whitehead Institute for Biomedical Research. Publication: Microarray analysis shows that some microRNAs downregulate large numbers of target mRNAs. Lim LP, Lau NC, Garrett-Engele P, Grimson A, Schelter JM, Castle J, Bartel DP, Linsley PS, Johnson JM. Nature. 2005 Feb 17. 433(7027):769-73. 10.1038/nature03315 PubMed 15685193.
Backbone
  Vector backbone: pIS1
  Backbone manufacturer: Bartel Lab
  Backbone size w/o insert (bp): 4085
  Vector type: Mammalian Expression, Luciferase
Growth in bacteria
  Bacterial resistance: Ampicillin, 100 μg/mL
  Growth temperature: 37°C
  Growth strain: DH5alpha
  Copy number: High Copy
Gene/Insert
  Gene/Insert name: KIF2 3'UTR mutant (alt name: KIF2)
  Species: H. sapiens (human)
  Insert size (bp): 220
  Mutation: CATTCC’s were changed to AAGTAC's
  Entrez Gene: KIF2A (a.k.a. CDCBM3, HK2, KIF2)
  Tag / fusion protein: luciferase (N terminal on backbone)
  Cloning method: Restriction Enzyme; 5′ cloning site SacI (not destroyed); 3′ cloning site XbaI (not destroyed)
  Sequencing primers: 5′ n/a; 3′ EBV rev primer (GTGGTTTGTCCAAACTCATC)
Terms and licenses: Academic/Nonprofit Terms; Industry Terms: Not Available to Industry
Depositor comments: KIF2 3'UTR mutant in renilla luciferase reporter plasmid.
How to cite: pIS50 KIF2 3'UTR mut was a gift from David Bartel (Addgene plasmid # 14494 ; http://n2t.net/addgene:14494 ; RRID:Addgene_14494)
